Addgene plasmid #91914: pC024 - CgCas13a from Carnobacterium gallinarum DSM 4847
Purpose: Expresses CgCas13a for bacterial expression and contains backbone for spacer cloning
Depositing lab: Feng Zhang. Depositing organization: Broad Institute. Publication: RNA targeting with CRISPR-Cas13. Abudayyeh OO, Gootenberg JS, Essletzbichler P, Han S, Joung J, Belanto JJ, Verdine V, Cox DBT, Kellner MJ, Regev A, Lander ES, Voytas DF, Ting AY, Zhang F. Nature. 2017 Oct 4. doi: 10.1038/nature24049. PubMed 28976959.
Backbone
  Vector backbone: pACYC184
  Backbone size w/o insert (bp): 4197
  Total vector size (bp): 7678
  Vector type: Bacterial Expression
Growth in bacteria
  Bacterial resistance: Chloramphenicol, 25 μg/mL
  Growth temperature: 37°C
  Growth strain: NEB Stable
  Copy number: Low Copy
Gene/Insert
  Gene/Insert name: CgCas13a and guide expression cassette
  Species: Carnobacterium gallinarum DSM 4847
  Insert size (bp): 3481
Terms and licenses: Academic/Nonprofit Terms; Industry Terms: Not Available to Industry
How to cite: pC024 - CgCas13a from Carnobacterium gallinarum DSM 4847 was a gift from Feng Zhang (Addgene plasmid # 91914 ; http://n2t.net/addgene:91914 ; RRID:Addgene_91914)
