[The description below was written by a language model from this plasmid's Addgene catalogue record and pLannotate feature annotations shown in this document.]
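Description:
pC024 is a low-copy bacterial expression plasmid built on the pACYC184 backbone that carries the Cas13a gene from Carnobacterium gallinarum DSM 4847 (CgCas13a) together with a guide RNA expression cassette designed to accept cloned spacers. It replicates from the p15A origin, which is compatible with ColE1-type plasmids and so allows co-maintenance with a second plasmid, such as one carrying a target. Selection is by chloramphenicol through the cat gene and its native promoter. The total size is about 7.7 kb, of which roughly 3.5 kb is the insert.

The automated feature table does not annotate the Cas13a coding sequence or the CRISPR direct repeat and spacer-cloning region. They presumably lie in the large unannotated stretch on the reverse strand between the two annotated bacterial promoters, a lac promoter and the strong constitutive synthetic J23119 promoter. The record does not say which promoter drives which element, although an arrangement with one promoter for the nuclease and the other for the guide would fit the layout. The remaining annotations are pACYC184 remnants: tetracycline-resistance sequences (several short fragments plus a longer segment spanning the numbering origin), an IS1 fragment, an RSF ori-like fragment and small predicted ORFs. Tetracycline is not listed as a selection marker. The very short "ubiquitin" hit within the insert region is most likely a spurious match.

The plasmid belongs to a set of Cas13a orthologue constructs used to characterise RNA-targeting CRISPR effectors. It allows CgCas13a to be expressed in E. coli with a user-defined spacer in order to test RNA-guided RNA interference activity.
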