Features (pLannotate 1.2.2; 13 found; start..end, strand, type, name):
    167..201     -  promoter       J23119 promoter: bacterial promoter (Registry of Standard Biological Parts BBa J23119)
   1405..1422    -  CDS            ubiquitin (fragment): human ubiquitin C; Homo sapiens UBC
   3570..3599    -  promoter       lac promoter: promoter for the E. coli lac operon
   3637..4182    +  rep_origin     p15A ori: Plasmids containing the medium-copy-number p15A origin of replication can be propagated in E. coli cells that contain a second plasmid with the ColE1 origin.
   4270..4325    +  rep_origin     RSF ori (fragment): Plasmids containing the RSF 1030 origin of replication can be propagated in E. coli cells that contain additional plasmids with compatible origins.
   4444..4587    -  mobile_element IS1 (fragment): prokaryotic transposable element IS1
   4708..4810    +  promoter       cat promoter: promoter of the E. coli cat gene encoding chloramphenicol acetyltransferase
   4811..5467    +  CDS            cat: CAT_ECOLX - Experimental evidence at protein level: Swiss-Prot protein existence level 1. This enzyme is an effector of chloramphenicol resistance in bacteria. From Escherichia coli. This protein is used as a marker in many commonly used cloning vectors, such as pACYC184.
   5769..5867    -  CDS            YPB2_ECOLX (fragment): Protein predicted: Swiss-Prot protein existence level 4. From Escherichia coli.
   5854..5911    +  CDS            TcR (fragment): tetracycline efflux protein; tet; confers resistance to tetracycline
   5908..6001    -  CDS            TcR (fragment): tetracycline efflux protein; tet; confers resistance to tetracycline
   6137..6262    +  CDS            YPB1_ECOLX (fragment): Protein predicted: Swiss-Prot protein existence level 4. From Escherichia coli.
   6504..17      -  CDS            TcR (across the origin): tetracycline efflux protein; tet; confers resistance to tetracycline
>Addgene plasmid #91914 | pC024 - CgCas13a from Carnobacterium gallinarum DSM 4847 | addgene full sequence | sequence record 189661 | Addgene NGS Result
GCATTGTTAGATTTCATACACGGTGCCTGACTGCGTTAGCAATTTAACTGTGATAAACTACCGCATTAAA
GCTTGTTATAGTCCTCTTACATTTAGAGGTAGTCTTTAATCGAGACGAATCTCCGTCTCCGTTATAGTCC
TCTTACATTTAGAGGTAGTCTTTAATGCTAGCATTATACCTAGGACTGAGCTAGCTGTCAATCAGCCGTG
CTTGTCCAGGATCTTGATCATAGACTTGGTCACGGCGTTCTTCAGCTTTCTATCGTAGGCCATCAGGTCC
CGCAGATTGTTCATGCTCTCGATCATAGACAGCTCCAGCTGCAGCACGGACAGGTGGGCTGTCTGATTTC
TGATCTTGCCGTGCACGGCCTTGATGCCGATCACGTTCTCCAGATAGGCGTGCAGCCGATCCAGGAAGGG
CTTCACCTCTGGCTCATTGCCCTTGTAAGGATTCTCCTCGTTGTCGATCACTTTGATGTTCTTGATCTTG
ATGGGCTTCACCTCGGCATTCAGCCGCAGCACGCCGGACAGGTTCTTATAATCGCTGATGTGGTATGTCT
CGCCGCCCAGCTCAGAAAAGGAGCGGCTGAAGTACACCAGATCCCTCTCAAACAGGGCGCTGAAGCCCAC
CATTCTGCCCAGCAGGTCTGTGATCAGATAGTGCAGCTGAGACAGGTATGTCAGGGTCACCTTATTGGCC
TTCCAGTTGAACCGATCGATCTTCTTACAATAGTCTCTGTACTCCTCCCGCTTCTCTGCTCCCAGTGTCT
GCTGTCCCTCTGCCCACTCGGTGTGCAGATTCTTGCGCTTCTCCACCAGCTCGCCGATCTCCTCCCTCTT
GTGCATCCACTCCTGGATATCGGTGGCGGCCACGCGAAACTGTGGGTTGTCCTTCAGCAGGGCCTCGATC
AGGCTCTTTGTGTGGTACTTCTCCAGCTTCAGGATTGGCCTGAAAGACACGCGTGTCCTATCGTCGGTCT
GCACATAAGGGGCTGTCTCGTACAGGCTCTTATCCTCAAAATAGGCGCTCACGTCCACATTCTGGGAGTC
GTTCTTCTCATCGTAGTCGTTAGACAGGATGGTCAGCTCCACGATAGGCAGCAGATTCTGGATCAGCTCG
GCGTGCTGTGTGTGGTTGAACTTGATCCGGCTCTGCTTGAACTTGATCATCTCATTTCTCAGCTCGTTCA
GGTGCCGGGAGTCCAGCAGCTTGCAGAACAGCCAGTAGCTGATGGCAGAATTGGTGGCCACCAGCTGGTG
CTCCACCTGGATGCTGGCCTTCAGGGTTTTCTCCCGCTCGTTGATCTTCTTAGACAGGGAGATCTCTGTC
TCCTTGATCACTTTCTCCTCGGAGCTCAGCAGCAGCTCCTTGCCGGCAAATGTGGTCAGGAACACGTCGA
AGCCCTTCACGAAGATCTGCATCAGCAGCTTCTCAAAATTCATGGTGATGTTCTTCTCGAAGCCCTTATC
GTTCTTCTCGGCCTTGCGCACCTTCTCCTCCCTCATCTCGGACTGCAGATAGCTCATGTACTGGTCGGGT
GTCTCCTTGAACTCCATCTCGCGCACCTGCTCAAAGGCGTACTTCCTCAGGAACTTCTTATTCTTCTTCA
TCTTCTTTCTGGCCTCGTCCTTGTTGATCCGCAGGATGGCCTTCACTGTCTCGCGGAAGGCTGGAGAATT
GCCCTGGGAAAAGTTAGGCAGGAACACGTACTGGTAGATCAGCTTCAGCAGATAGTACTGGGCCTGAAAA
GACTCCTCCTTCAGCTCATACCTATTATAGTAGGACAGGCCCAGGTAGTTGGCGGTGCCCTCTGTGGCGG
TCTGATAGGAGTGGCCCTTCTTCACCAGCTTCTTGTAGCTAGGGGCGAAGGCCACCACCTGGGAGCCCAG
GCTAAACTTCATCTCCTTCTTGGCGAACAGCTTCTCCAGGGACTTCAGGGGATAGTACTCCAGGGCGCCA
GAGGACTTGATGCGCTCGATAAAGAACTGCTCCAGCTGGTTCTTCTCGGCCTCAAACAGGAACTTATAAT
CTGTCTCGATGTAGCTCTGAGACTTGCCGGTGCTGTTCTCGGAGGCATCAAACTCGAAGTTGCTCTTGTC
CAGCTGGGGCAGATTGAACTTCTGGTTCTTGTCAAAGCTGTGGAAGATCTCATTGCGGATCTGCTGCACA
GAGCCCCTCAGGGCCCAGATGTTCTGCATCTGCTTGGCCTCGGTCTGCTCGCCAAATGGGATCAGCTCGG
ACTCCCTATCCTTCATGCCCTTCAGCTCAAAAGGGAAATAGGGAAAGAAGTGGTGGTAATTCACGAAGCT
AGATGTGGCGATGGCCTCCTTAAACTCTCTCTTGCCCAGGATGTCGCCGCTCCGCATAGGCTCGATGATG
TTCTTCAGGGAGCTTGTGGCGAACACGCAGGCATCCATAAACTTGGTCTGGAAGCCCTCATAGATGCCGA
TCTCCTGCAGCTTCTTGGAGTCCAGCACCTGATTCTCCAGGCCAAACTGCTTATACTTGCCGATCTGCAT
CAGGTAGGAGATCAGGGCATTCTTCAGCTGGTAGTTCACTGTGGTGGCGATTGTCTCGCTGTTCAGATAG
TAGGGCTCATCCTCGGTGCATCTCTCCTTCTTGATTGGAAAATAGTGCTCGAAGTACTTGCCGATCTCGA
TATTGAACTGGTTCAGCTCCTCATTCTCCTTGATCTTCTCGATCAGGCCGATGTGTGTCTTATATGGGTA
GTCCTTCCAGATGGTCTTGATCTTAAAGTTCTTCTGCTTCTTATAGGCCTCCTTCTCCTTCTCAGGATTC
TTGCCCTTCTTCATGCTCTTCTCCAGATCGTTCAGCTCGTCCTGCACTCTCTTGCACATCTTCTTGAAGT
TGTAGATCTCGGCCAGCTTAGACAGCTTCTCATCCAGGATGGAAAAGTCGCCCCTCTCCTGCACCTCGAT
TGCCCACTGGTGCAGCACTCTCTTCCGCTTGCTGAATGTCTCGGGATTGATAGAGAAGCCCTTATTCTGC
TCGATGGAGTTGGCCAGCAGGATGATCTTTCTCTCGATGAACTTGTTCTTATACTCCCGGTAGGGCATCA
TCTCCTGGCAAAAATCGGCCCAAGACTCGTCGGTGAAGTGCTCGCCTGGCACCTTCTGCAGGGCATTATA
AAACAGGGAGATCAGATCCAGATTCTTGATCTCCACGATATCGTCGTTCTTAAACTTGCGCTTGATGAAC
AGGGCCAGGTCCTTCTTAGGCAGATCCTTCAGGTCTGTCAGGGACATCTTGGGCTTCCTGATATTCTTGT
TGGTATCCACGCCCACCAGCTTCTCGAAGATCTGGCTGATGTAGTCGCCGTTCTTCTTGATTGTGGCATT
CTTGTTCTCCTTCTGGGAATTGATGGTCTTGCTGTGAAAAGACTTGTTGAAGCTGGCCTTCTTCAGGCGC
AGGATCTCGGCGGTGGACTTCCTGCTCTCCTCATTCAGCTTCAGTGTGCCATACTTCTCCTCCTTCTGCA
TGGTCACCTGGTACAGCTTGTTGTCCAGCTTGATCTTCACCTTTGTGATCCGCATGGATAAGACCTCCTA
ACATACGAGCCGGAAGCATAAAGTGTAAATCTAGAAATATTTTATCTGATTAATAAGATGATCTTCTTGA
GATCGTTTTGGTCTGCGCGTAATCTCTTGCTCTGAAAACGAAAAAACCGCCTTGCAGGGCGGTTTTTCGA
AGGTTCTCTGAGCTACCAACTCTTTGAACCGAGGTAACTGGCTTGGAGGAGCGCAGTCACCAAAACTTGT
CCTTTCAGTTTAGCCTTAACCGGCGCATGACTTCAAGACTAACTCCTCTAAATCAATTACCAGTGGCTGC
TGCCAGTGGTGCTTTTGCATGTCTTTCCGGGTTGGACTCAAGACGATAGTTACCGGATAAGGCGCAGCGG
TCGGACTGAACGGGGGGTTCGTGCATACAGTCCAGCTTGGAGCGAACTGCCTACCCGGAACTGAGTGTCA
GGCGTGGAATGAGACAAACGCGGCCATAACAGCGGAATGACACCGGTAAACCGAAAGGCAGGAACAGGAG
AGCGCACGAGGGAGCCGCCAGGGGGAAACGCCTGGTATCTTTATAGTCCTGTCGGGTTTCGCCACCACTG
ATTTGAGCGTCAGATTTCGTGATGCTTGTCAGGGGGGCGGAGCCTATGGAAAAACGGCTTTGCCGCGGCC
CTCTCACTTCCCTGTTAAGTATCTTCCTGGCATCTTCCAGGAAATCTCCGCCCCGTTCGTAAGCCATTTC
CGCTCGCCGCAGTCGAACGACCGAGCGTAGCGAGTCAGTGAGCGAGGAAGCGGAATATATCCTGTATCAC
ATATTCTGCTGACGCACCGGTGCAGCCTTTTTTCTCCTGCCACATGAAGCACTTCACTGACACCCTCATC
AGTGCCAACATAGTAAGCCAGTATACACTCCGCTAGCGCTGATGTCCGGCGGTGCTTTTGCCGTTACGCA
CCACCCCGTCAGTAGCTGAACAGGAGGGACAGCTGATAGAAACAGAAGCCACTGGAGCACCTCAAAAACA
CCATCATACACTAAATCAGTAAGTTGGCAGCATCACCCGACGCACTTTGCGCCGAATAAATACCTGTGAC
GGAAGATCACTTCGCAGAATAAATAAATCCTGGTGTCCCTGTTGATACCGGGAAGCCCTGGGCCAACTTT
TGGCGAAAATGACACGTTGATCGGCACGTAAGAGGTTCCAACTTTCACCATAATGAAATAAGATCACTAC
CGGGCGTATTTTTTGAGTTATCGAGATTTTCAGGAGCTAAGGAAGCTAAAATGGAGAAAAAAATCACTGG
ATATACCACCGTTGATATATCCCAATGGCATCGTAAAGAACATTTTGAGGCATTTCAGTCAGTTGCTCAA
TGTACCTATAACCAGACCGTTCAGCTGGATATTACGGCCTTTTTAAAGACCGTAAAGAAAAATAAGCACA
AGTTTTATCCGGCCTTTATTCACATTCTTGCCCGCCTGATGAATGCTCATCCGGAATTCCGTATGGCAAT
GAAAGACGGTGAGCTGGTGATATGGGATAGTGTTCACCCTTGTTACACCGTTTTCCATGAGCAAACTGAA
ACGTTTTCATCGCTCTGGAGTGAATACCACGACGATTTCCGGCAGTTTCTACACATATATTCGCAAGATG
TGGCGTGTTACGGTGAAAACCTGGCCTATTTCCCTAAAGGGTTTATTGAGAATATGTTTTTCGTGTCAGC
CAATCCCTGGGTGAGTTTCACCAGTTTTGATTTAAACGTGGCCAATATGGACAACTTCTTCGCCCCCGTT
TTCACCATGGGCAAATATTATACGCAAGGCGACAAGGTGCTGATGCCGCTGGCGATTCAGGTTCATCATG
CCGTTTGTGATGGCTTCCATGTCGGCAGAATGCTTAATGAATTACAACAGTACTGCGATGAGTGGCAGGG
CGGGGCGTAATTTTTTTAAGGCAGTTATTGGTGCCCTTAAACGCCTGGTTGCTACGCCTGAATAAGTGAT
AATAAGCGGATGAATGGCAGAAATTCGAAAGCAAATTCGACCCGGTCGTCGGTTCAGGGCAGGGTCGTTA
AATAGCCGCTTATGTCTATTGCTGGTTTACCGGTTTATTGACTACCGGAAGCAGTGTGACCGTGTGCTTC
TCAAATGCCTGAGGCCAGTTTGCTCAGGCTCTCCCCGTGGAGGTAATAATTGACGATATGATCATTTATT
CTGCCTCCCAGAGCCTGATAAAAACGGTTAGCGCTTCGTTAATACAGATGTAGGTGTTCCACAGGGTAGC
CAGCAGCATCCTGCGATGCAGATCCGGAACATAATGGTGCAGGGCGCTTGTTTCGGCGTGGGTATGGTGG
CAGGCCCCGTGGCCGGGGGACTGTTGGGCGCTGCCGGCACCTGTCCTACGAGTTGCATGATAAAGAAGAC
AGTCATAAGTGCGGCGACGATAGTCATGCCCCGCGCCCACCGGAAGGAGCTACCGGCAGCGGTGCGGACT
GTTGTAACTCAGAATAAGAAATGAGGCCGCTCATGGCGTTGACTCTCAGTCATAGTATCGTGGTATCACC
GGTTGGTTCCACTCTCTGTTGCGGGCAACTTCAGCAGCACGTAGGGGACTTCCGCGTTTCCAGACTTTAC
GAAACACGGAAACCGAAGACCATTCATGTTGTTGCTCAGGTCGCAGACGTTTTGCAGCAGCAGTCGCTTC
ACGTTCGCTCGCGTATCGGTGATTCATTCTGCTAACCAGTAAGGCAACCCCGCCAGCCTAGCCGGGTCCT
CAACGACAGGAGCACGATCATGCGCACCCGTGGCCAGGACCCAACGCTGCCCGAGATGCGCCGCGTGCGG
CTGCTGGAGATGGCGGACGCGATGGATATGTTCTGCCAAGGGTTGGTTTGCGCATTCACAGTTCTCCGCA
AGAATTGATTGGCTCCAATTCTTGGAGTGGTGAATCCGTTAGCGAGGTGCCGCCGGCTTCCATTCAGGTC
GAGGTGGCCCGGCTCCATGCACCGCGACGCAACGCGGGGAGGCAGACAAGGTATAGGGCGGCGCCTACAA
TCCATGCCAACCCGTTCCATGTGCTCGCCGAGGCGGCATAAATCGCCGTGACGATCAGCGGTCCAATGAT
CGAAGTTAGGCTGGTAAGAGCCGCGAGCGATCCTTGAAGCTGTCCCTGATGGTCGTCATCTACCTGCCTG
GACAGCATGGCCTGCAACGCGGGCATCCCGATGCCGCCGGAAGCGAGAAGAATCATAATGGGGAAGGCCA
TCCAGCCTCGCGTCGCGAACGCCAGCAAGACGTAGCCCAGCGCGTCGGCCGCCATGCCGGCGATAATGGC
CTGCTTCTCGCCGAAACGTTTGGTGGCGGGACCAGTGACGAAGGCTTGAGCGAGGGCGTGCAAGATTCCG
AATACCGCAAGCGACAGGCCGATCATCGTCGCGCTCCAGCGAAAGCGGTCCTCGCCGAAAATGACCCAGA
GCGCTGCCGGCACCTGTCCTACGAGTTGCATGATAAAGAAGACAGTCATAAGTGCGGCGACGATAGTCAT
GCCCCGCGCCCACCGGAAGGAGCTGACTGGGTTGAAGGCTCTCAAGGGCATCGGTCGACGCTCTCCCTTA
TGCGACTCCTGCATTAGGAAGCAGCCCAGTAGTAGGTTGAGGCCGTTGAGCACCGCCGCCGCAAGGAATG
GTGCATGCAAGGAGATGGCGCCCAACAGTCCCCCGGCCACGGGGCCTGCCACCATACCCACGCCGAAACA
AGCGCTCATGAGCCCGAAGTGGCGAGCCCGATCTTCCCCATCGGTGATGTCGGCGATATAGGCGCCAGCA
ACCGCACCTGTGGCGCCGGTGATGCCGGCCACGATGCGTCCGGCGTAGAGGATCCACAGGACGGGTGTGG
TCGCCATGATCGCGTAGTCGATAGTGGCTCCAAGTAGCGAAGCGAGCAGGACTGGGCGGCGGCCAAAGCG
GTCGGACAGTGCTCCGAGAACGGGTGCGCATAGAAATTGCATCAACGCATATAGCGCTAGCAGCACGCCA
TAGTGACTGGCGATGCTGTCGGAATGGACGATATCCCGCAAGAGGCCCGGCAGTACCGGCATAACCAAGC
CTATGCCTACAGCATCCAGGGTGACGGTGCCGAGGATGACGATGAGC
